>Addgene plasmid #131736 | pAWp63-clone32 (Opti-SpCas9) | addgene full sequence | sequence record 266749 | Addgene NGS Result
AATTCGATATCAAGCTTATCGATAATCAACCTCTGGATTACAAAATTTGTGAAAGATTGACTGGTATTCT
TAACTATGTTGCTCCTTTTACGCTATGTGGATACGCTGCTTTAATGCCTTTGTATCATGCTATTGCTTCC
CGTATGGCTTTCATTTTCTCCTCCTTGTATAAATCCTGGTTGCTGTCTCTTTATGAGGAGTTGTGGCCCG
TTGTCAGGCAACGTGGCGTGGTGTGCACTGTGTTTGCTGACGCAACCCCCACTGGTTGGGGCATTGCCAC
CACCTGTCAGCTCCTTTCCGGGACTTTCGCTTTCCCCCTCCCTATTGCCACGGCGGAACTCATCGCCGCC
TGCCTTGCCCGCTGCTGGACAGGGGCTCGGCTGTTGGGCACTGACAATTCCGTGGTGTTGTCGGGGAAAT
CATCGTCCTTTCCTTGGCTGCTCGCCTGTGTTGCCACCTGGATTCTGCGCGGGACGTCCTTCTGCTACGT
CCCTTCGGCCCTCAATCCAGCGGACCTTCCTTCCCGCGGCCTGCTGCCGGCTCTGCGGCCTCTTCCGCGT
CTTCGCCTTCGCCCTCAGACGAGTCGGATCTCCCTTTGGGCCGCCTCCCCGCATCGATACCGTCGACCTC
GAGACCTAGAAAAACATGGAGCAATCACAAGTAGCAATACAGCAGCTACCAATGCTGATTGTGCCTGGCT
AGAAGCACAAGAGGAGGAGGAGGTGGGTTTTCCAGTCACACCTCAGGTACCTTTAAGACCAATGACTTAC
AAGGCAGCTGTAGATCTTAGCCACTTTTTAAAAGAAAAGGGGGGACTGGAAGGGCTAATTCACTCCCAAC
GAAGACAAGATATCCTTGATCTGTGGATCTACCACACACAAGGCTACTTCCCTGATTGGCAGAACTACAC
ACCAGGGCCAGGGATCAGATATCCACTGACCTTTGGATGGTGCTACAAGCTAGTACCAGTTGAGCAAGAG
AAGGTAGAAGAAGCCAATGAAGGAGAGAACACCCGCTTGTTACACCCTGTGAGCCTGCATGGGATGGATG
ACCCGGAGAGAGAAGTATTAGAGTGGAGGTTTGACAGCCGCCTAGCATTTCATCACATGGCCCGAGAGCT
GCATCCGGACTGTACTGGGTCTCTCTGGTTAGACCAGATCTGAGCCTGGGAGCTCTCTGGCTAACTAGGG
AACCCACTGCTTAAGCCTCAATAAAGCTTGCCTTGAGTGCTTCAAGTAGTGTGTGCCCGTCTGTTGTGTG
ACTCTGGTAACTAGAGATCCCTCAGACCCTTTTAGTCAGTGTGGAAAATCTCTAGCAGGGCCCGTTTAAA
CCCGCTGATCAGCCTCGACTGTGCCTTCTAGTTGCCAGCCATCTGTTGTTTGCCCCTCCCCCGTGCCTTC
CTTGACCCTGGAAGGTGCCACTCCCACTGTCCTTTCCTAATAAAATGAGGAAATTGCATCGCATTGTCTG
AGTAGGTGTCATTCTATTCTGGGGGGTGGGGTGGGGCAGGACAGCAAGGGGGAGGATTGGGAAGACAATA
GCAGGCATGCTGGGGATGCGGTGGGCTCTATGGCTTCTGAGGCGGAAAGAACCAGCTGGGGCTCTAGGGG
GTATCCCC
[124 nt withheld, positions 1619-1742]
C
[91 nt withheld, positions 1744-1834]
A
[49 nt withheld, positions 1836-1884]
CCTTTGACGTTGGAGTCCACGTTCTTT
[37 nt withheld, positions 1912-1948]
ACCCTATCTCGGTCTATTCTTTTGATTTATAAGGGATTTTGCCGATTTCGGCCTATTGGTTAAAAAATGA
GCTGATTTAACAAAAATTTAACGCGAATTAATTCTGTGGAATGTGTGTCAGTTAGGGTGTGGAAAGTCCC
CAGGCTCCCCAGCAGGCAGAAGTATGCAAAGCATGCATCTCAATTAGTCAGCAACCAGGTGTGGAAAGTC
CCCAGGCTCCCCAGCAGGCAGAAGTATGCAAAGCATGCATCTCAATTAGTCAGCAACCATAGTCCCGCCC
CTAACTCCGCCCATCCCGCCCCTAACTCCGCCCAGTTCCGCCCATTCTCCGCCCCATGGCTGACTAATTT
TTTTTATTTATGCAGAGGCCGAGGCCGCCTCTGCCTCTGAGCTATTCCAGAAGTAGTGAGGAGGCTTTTT
TGGAGGCCTAGGCTTTTGCAAAAAGCTCCCGGGAGCTTGTATATCCATTTTCGGATCTGATCAGCACGTG
TTGACAATTAATCATCGGCATAGTATATCGGCATAGTATAATACGACAAGGTGAGGAACTAAACCATGGC
CAAGTTGACCAGTGCCGTTCCGGTGCTCACCGCGCGCGACGTCGCCGGAGCGGTCGAGTTCTGGACCGAC
CGGCTCGGGTTCTCCCGGGACTTCGTGGAGGACGACTTCGCCGGTGTGGTCCGGGACGACGTGACCCTGT
TCATCAGCGCGGTCCAGGACCAGGTGGTGCCGGACAACACCCTGGCCTGGGTGTGGGTGCGCGGCCTGGA
CGAGCTGTACGCCGAGTGGTCGGAGGTCGTGTCCACGAACTTCCGGGACGCCTCCGGGCCGGCCATGACC
GAGATCGGCGAGCAGCCGTGGGGGCGGGAGTTCGCCCTGCGCGACCCGGCCGGCAACTGCGTGCACTTCG
TGGCCGAGGAGCAGGACTGACACGTGCTACGAGATTTCGATTCCACCGCCGCCTTCTATGAAAGGTTGGG
CTTCGGAATCGTTTTCCGGGACGCCGGCTGGATGATCCTCCAGCGCGGGGATCTCATGCTGGAGTTCTTC
GCCCACCCCAACTTGTTTATTGCAGCTTATAATGGTTACAAATAAAGCAATAGCATCACAAATTTCACAA
ATAAAGCATTTTTTTCACTGCATTCTAGTTGTGGTTTGTCCAAACTCATCAATGTATCTTATCATGTCTG
TATACCGTCGACCTCTAGCTAGAGCTTGGCGTAATCATGGTCATAGCTGTTTCCTGTGTGAAATTGTTAT
CCGCTCACAATTCCACACAACATACGAGCCGGAAGCATAAAGTGTAAAGCCTGGGGTGCCTAATGAGTGA
GCTAACTCACATTAATTGCGTTGCGCTCACTGCCCGCTTTCCAGTCGGGAAACCTGTCGTGCCAGCTGCA
TTAATGAATCGGCCAACGCGCGGGGAGAGGCGGTTTGCGTATTGGGCGCTCTTCCGCTTCCTCGCTCACT
GACTCGCTGCGCTCGGTCGTTCGGCTGCGGCGAGCGGTATCAGCTCACTCAAAGGCGGTAATACGGTTAT
CCACAGAATCAGGGGATAACGCAGGAAAGAACATGTGAGCAAAAGGCCAGCAAAAGGCCAGGAACCGTAA
AAAGGCCGCGTTGCTGGCGTTTTTCCATAGGCTCCGCCCCCCTGACGAGCATCACAAAAATCGACGCTCA
AGTCAGAGGTGGCGAAACCCGACAGGACTATAAAGATACCAGGCGTTTCCCCCTGGAAGCTCCCTCGTGC
GCTCTCCTGTTCCGACCCTGCCGCTTACCGGATACCTGTCCGCCTTTCTCCCTTCGGGAAGCGTGGCGCT
TTCTCATAGCTCACGCTGTAGGTATCTCAGTTCGGTGTAGGTCGTTCGCTCCAAGCTGGGCTGTGTGCAC
GAACCCCCCGTTCAGCCCGACCGCTGCGCCTTATCCGGTAACTATCGTCTTGAGTCCAACCCGGTAAGAC
ACGACTTATCGCCACTGGCAGCAGCCACTGGTAACAGGATTAGCAGAGCGAGGTATGTAGGCGGTGCTAC
AGAGTTCTTGAAGTGGTGGCCTAACTACGGCTACACTAGAAGAACAGTATTTGGTATCTGCGCTCTGCTG
AAGCCAGTTACCTTCGGAAAAAGAGTTGGTAGCTCTTGATCCGGCAAACAAACCACCGCTGGTAGCGGTG
GTTTTTTTGTTTGCAAGCAGCAGATTACGCGCAGAAAAAAAGGATCTCAAGAAGATCCTTTGATCTTTTC
TACGGGGTCTGACGCTCAGTGGAACGAAAACTCACGTTAAGGGATTTTGGTCATGAGATTATCAAAAAGG
ATCTTCACCTAGATCCTTTTAAATTAAAAATGAAGTTTTAAATCAATCTAAAGTATATATGAGTAAACTT
GGTCTGACAGTTACCAATGCTTAATCAGTGAGGCACCTATCTCAGCGATCTGTCTATTTCGTTCATCCAT
AGTTGCCTGACTCCCCGTCGTGTAGATAACTACGATACGGGAGGGCTTACCATCTGGCCCCAGTGCTGCA
ATGATACCGCGAGACCCACGCTCACCGGCTCCAGATTTATCAGCAATAAACCAGCCAGCCGGAAGGGCCG
AGCGCAGAAGTGGTCCTGCAACTTTATCCGCCTCCATCCAGTCTATTAATTGTTGCCGGGAAGCTAGAGT
AAGTAGTTCGCCAGTTAATAGTTTGCGCAACGTTGTTGCCATTGCTACAGGCATCGTGGTGTCACGCTCG
TCGTTTGGTATGGCTTCATTCAGCTCCGGTTCCCAACGATCAAGGCGAGTTACATGATCCCCCATGTTGT
GCAAAAAAGCGGTTAGCTCCTTCGGTCCTCCGATCGTTGTCAGAAGTAAGTTGGCCGCAGTGTTATCACT
CATGGTTATGGCAGCACTGCATAATTCTCTTACTGTCATGCCATCCGTAAGATGCTTTTCTGTGACTGGT
GAGTACTCAACCAAGTCATTCTGAGAATAGTGTATGCGGCGACCGAGTTGCTCTTGCCCGGCGTCAATAC
GGGATAATACCGCGCCACATAGCAGAACTTTAAAAGTGCTCATCATTGGAAAACGTTCTTCGGGGCGAAA
ACTCTCAAGGATCTTACCGCTGTTGAGATCCAGTTCGATGTAACCCACTCGTGCACCCAACTGATCTTCA
GCATCTTTTACTTTCACCAGCGTTTCTGGGTGAGCAAAAACAGGAAGGCAAAATGCCGCAAAAAAGGGAA
TAAGGGCGACACGGAAATGTTGAATACTCATACTCTTCCTTTTTCAATATTATTGAAGCATTTATCAGGG
TTATTGTCTCATGAGCGGATACATATTTGAATGTATTTAGAAAAATAAACAAATAGGGGTTCCGCGCACA
TTTCCCCGAAAAGTGCCACCTGACGTCGACGGATCGGGAGATCTCCCGATCCCCTATGGTGCACTCTCAG
TACAATCTGCTCTGATGCCGCATAGTTAAGCCAGTATCTGCTCCCTGCTTGTGTGTTGGAGGTCGCTGAG
TAGTGCGCGAGCAAAATTTAAGCTACAACAAGGCAAGGCTTGACCGACAATTGCATGAAGAATCTGCTTA
GGGTTAGGCGTTTTGCGCTGCTTCGCGATGTACGGGCCAGATATACGCGTTGACATTGATTATTGACTAG
TTATTAATAGTAATCAATTACGGGGTCATTAGTTCATAGCCCATATATGGAGTTCCGCGTTACATAACTT
ACGGTAAATGGCCCGCCTGGCTGACCGCCCAACGACCCCCGCCCATTGACGTCAATAATGACGTATGTTC
CCATAGTAACGCCAATAGGGACTTTCCATTGACGTCAATGGGTGGAGTATTTACGGTAAACTGCCCACTT
GGCAGTACATCAAGTGTATCATATGCCAAGTACGCCCCCTATTGACGTCAATGACGGTAAATGGCCCGCC
TGGCATTATGCCCAGTACATGACCTTATGGGACTTTCCTACTTGGCAGTACATCTACGTATTAGTCATCG
CTATTACCATGGTGATGCGGTTTTGGCAGTACATCAATGGGCGTGGATAGCGGTTTGACTCACGGGGATT
TCCAAGTCTCCACCCCATTGACGTCAATGGGAGTTTGTTTTGGCACCAAAATCAACGGGACTTTCCAAAA
TGTCGTAACAACTCCGCCCCATTGACGCAAATGGGCGGTAGGCGTGTACGGTGGGAGGTCTATATAAGCA
GCGCGTTTTGCCTGTACTGGGTCTCTCTGGTTAGACCAGATCTGAGCCTGGGAGCTCTCTGGCTAACTAG
GGAACCCACTGCTTAAGCCTCAATAAAGCTTGCCTTGAGTGCTTCAAGTAGTGTGTGCCCGTCTGTTGTG
TGACTCTGGTAACTAGAGATCCCTCAGACCCTTTTAGTCAGTGTGGAAAATCTCTAGCAGTGGCGCCCGA
ACAGGGACTTGAAAGCGAAAGGGAAACCAGAGGAGCTCTCTCGACGCAGGACTCGGCTTGCTGAAGCGCG
CACGGCAAGAGGCGAGGGGCGGCGACTGGTGAGTACGCCAAAAATTTTGACTAGCGGAGGCTAGAAGGAG
AGAGATGGGTGCGAGAGCGTCAGTATTAAGCGGGGGAGAATTAGATCGCGATGGGAAAAAATTCGGTTAA
GGCCAGGGGGAAAGAAAAAATATAAATTAAAACATATAGTATGGGCAAGCAGGGAGCTAGAACGATTCGC
AGTTAATCCTGGCCTGTTAGAAACATCAGAAGGCTGTAGACAAATACTGGGACAGCTACAACCATCCCTT
CAGACAGGATCAGAAGAACTTAGATCATTATATAATACAGTAGCAACCCTCTATTGTGTGCATCAAAGGA
TAGAGATAAAAGACACCAAGGAAGCTTTAGACAAGATAGAGGAAGAGCAAAACAAAAGTAAGACCACCGC
ACAGCAAGCGGCCGCTGATCTTCAGACCTGGAGGAGGAGATATGAGGGACAATTGGAGAAGTGAATTATA
TAAATATAAAGTAGTAAAAATTGAACCATTAGGAGTAGCACCCACCAAGGCAAAGAGAAGAGTGGTGCAG
AGAGAAAAAAGAGCAGTGGGAATAGGAGCTTTGTTCCTTGGGTTCTTGGGAGCAGCAGGAAGCACTATGG
GCGCAGCGTCAATGACGCTGACGGTACAGGCCAGACAATTATTGTCTGGTATAGTGCAGCAGCAGAACAA
TTTGCTGAGGGCTATTGAGGCGCAACAGCATCTGTTGCAACTCACAGTCTGGGGCATCAAGCAGCTCCAG
GCAAGAATCCTGGCTGTGGAAAGATACCTAAAGGATCAACAGCTCCTGGGGATTTGGGGTTGCTCTGGAA
AACTCATTTGCACCACTGCTGTGCCTTGGAATGCTAGTTGGAGTAATAAATCTCTGGAACAGATTTGGAA
TCACACGACCTGGATGGAGTGGGACAGAGAAATTAACAATTACACAAGCTTAATACACTCCTTAATTGAA
GAATCGCAAAACCAGCAAGAAAAGAATGAACAAGAATTATTGGAATTAGATAAATGGGCAAGTTTGTGGA
ATTGGTTTAACATAACAAATTGGCTGTGGTATATAAAATTATTCATAATGATAGTAGGAGGCTTGGTAGG
TTTAAGAATAGTTTTTGCTGTACTTTCTATAGTGAATAGAGTTAGGCAGGGATATTCACCATTATCGTTT
CAGACCCACCTCCCAACCCCGAGGGGACCCGACAGGCCCGAAGGAATAGAAGAAGAAGGTGGAGAGAGAG
ACAGAGACAGATCCATTCGATTAGTGAACGGATCGGCACTGCGTGCGCCAATTCTGCAGACAAATGGCAG
TATTCATCCACAATTTTAAAAGAAAAGGGGGGATTGGGGGGTACAGTGCAGGGGAAAGAATAGTAGACAT
AATAGCAACAGACATACAAACTAAAGAATTACAAAAACAAATTACAAAAATTCAAAATTTTCGGGTTTAT
TACAGGGACAGCAGAGATCCAGTTTGGTTAATTAATCGAGTGGCTCCGGTGCCCGTCAGTGGGCAGAGCG
CACATCGCCCACAGTCCCCGAGAAGTTGGGGGGAGGGGTCGGCAATTGAACCGGTGCCTAGAGAAGGTGG
CGCGGGGTAAACTGGGAAAGTGATGTCGTGTACTGGCTCCGCCTTTTTCCCGAGGGTGGGGGAGAACCGT
ATATAAGTGCAGTAGTCGCCGTGAACGTTCTTTTTCGCAACGGGTTTGCCGCCAGAACACAGGTGTCGTG
ACGCGGGATCTAGAGGCCACCATGGACTATAAGGACCACGACGGAGACTACAAGGATCATGATATTGATT
ACAAAGACGATGACGATAAGATGGCCCCAAAGAAGAAGCGGAAGGTCGGTATCCACGGAGTCCCAGCAGC
CGACAAGAAGTACAGCATCGGCCTGGACATCGGCACCAACTCTGTGGGCTGGGCCGTGATCACCGACGAG
TACAAGGTGCCCAGCAAGAAATTCAAGGTGCTGGGCAACACCGACCGGCACAGCATCAAGAAGAACCTGA
TCGGAGCCCTGCTGTTCGACAGCGGCGAAACAGCCGAGGCCACCCGGCTGAAGAGAACCGCCAGAAGAAG
ATACACCAGACGGAAGAACCGGATCTGCTATCTGCAAGAGATCTTCAGCAACGAGATGGCCAAGGTGGAC
GACAGCTTCTTCCACAGACTGGAAGAGTCCTTCCTGGTGGAAGAGGATAAGAAGCACGAGCGGCACCCCA
TCTTCGGCAACATCGTGGACGAGGTGGCCTACCACGAGAAGTACCCCACCATCTACCACCTGAGAAAGAA
ACTGGTGGACAGCACCGACAAGGCCGACCTGCGGCTGATCTATCTGGCCCTGGCCCACATGATCAAGTTC
CGGGGCCACTTCCTGATCGAGGGCGACCTGAACCCCGACAACAGCGACGTGGACAAGCTGTTCATCCAGC
TGGTGCAGACCTACAACCAGCTGTTCGAGGAAAACCCCATCAACGCCAGCGGCGTGGACGCCAAGGCCAT
CCTGTCTGCCAGACTGAGCAAGAGCAGACGGCTGGAAAATCTGATCGCCCAGCTGCCCGGCGAGAAGAAG
AATGGCCTGTTCGGAAACCTGATTGCCCTGAGCCTGGGCCTGACCCCCAACTTCAAGAGCAACTTCGACC
TGGCCGAGGATGCCAAACTGCAGCTGAGCAAGGACACCTACGACGACGACCTGGACAACCTGCTGGCCCA
GATCGGCGACCAGTACGCCGACCTGTTTCTGGCCGCCAAGAACCTGTCCGACGCCATCCTGCTGAGCGAC
ATCCTGAGAGTGAACACCGAGATCACCAAGGCCCCCCTGAGCGCCTCTATGATCAAGAGATACGACGAGC
ACCACCAGGACCTGACCCTGCTGAAAGCTCTCGTGCGGCAGCAGCTGCCTGAGAAGTACAAAGAGATTTT
CTTCGACCAGAGCAAGAACGGCTACGCCGGCTACATTGACGGCGGAGCCAGCCAGGAAGAGTTCTACAAG
TTCATCAAGCCCATCCTGGAAAAGATGGACGGCACCGAGGAACTGCTCGTGAAGCTGAACAGAGAGGACC
TGCTGCGGAAGCAGCGGACCTTCGACAACGGCAGCATCCCCCACCAGATCCACCTGGGAGAGCTGCACGC
CATTCTGCGGCGGCAGGAAGATTTTTACCCATTCCTGAAGGACAACCGGGAAAAGATCGAGAAGATCCTG
ACCTTCCGCATCCCCTACTACGTGGGCCCTCTGGCCAGGGGAAACAGCAGATTCGCCTGGATGACCAGAA
AGAGCGAGGAAACCATCACCCCCTGGAACTTCGAGGAAGTGGTGGACAAGGGCGCTTCCGCCCAGAGCTT
CATCGAGCGGATGACCAACTTCGATAAGAACCTGCCCAACGAGAAGGTGCTGCCCAAGCACAGCCTGCTG
TACGAGTACTTCACCGTGTATAACGAGCTGACCAAAGTGAAATACGTGACCGAGGGAATGAGAAAGCCCG
CCTTCCTGAGCGGCGAGCAGAAAAAGGCCATCGTGGACCTGCTGTTCAAGACCAACCGGAAAGTGACCGT
GAAGCAGCTGAAAGAGGACTACTTCAAGAAAATCGAGTGCTTCGACTCCGTGGAAATCTCCGGCGTGGAA
GATCGGTTCAACGCCTCCCTGGGCACATACCACGATCTGCTGAAAATTATCAAGGACAAGGACTTCCTGG
ACAATGAGGAAAACGAGGACATTCTGGAAGATATCGTGCTGACCCTGACACTGTTTGAGGACAGAGAGAT
GATCGAGGAACGGCTGAAAACCTATGCCCACCTGTTCGACGACAAAGTGATGAAGCAGCTGAAGCGGCGG
AGATACACCGGCTGGGGCGCGCTGAGCCGGAAGCTGATCAACGGCATCCGGGACAAGCAGTCCGGCAAGA
CAATCCTGGATTTCCTGAAGTCCGACGGCTTCGCCAACAGAAACTTCATGCAGCTGATCCACGACGACAG
CCTGACCTTTAAAGAGGACATCCAGAAAGCCCAGGTGTCCGGCCAGGGCGATAGCCTGCACGAGCACATT
GCCAATCTGGCCGGCAGCCCCGCCATTAAGAAGGGCATCCTGCAGACAGTGAAGGTGGTGGACGAGCTCG
TGAAAGTGATGGGCCGGCACAAGCCCGAGAACATCGTGATCGAAATGGCCAGAGAGAACCAGACCACCCA
GAAGGGACAGAAGAACAGCCGCGAGAGAATGAAGCGGATCGAAGAGGGCATCAAAGAGCTGGGCAGCCAG
ATCCTGAAAGAACACCCCGTGGAAAACACCCAGCTGCAGAACGAGAAGCTGTACCTGTACTACCTGCAGA
ATGGGCGGGATATGTACGTGGACCAGGAACTGGACATCAACCGGCTGTCCGACTACGATGTGGACCATAT
CGTGCCTCAGAGCTTTCTGAAGGACGACTCCATCGACAACAAGGTGCTGACCAGAAGCGACAAGAACCGG
GGCAAGAGCGACAACGTGCCCTCCGAAGAGGTCGTGAAGAAGATGAAGAACTACTGGCGGCAGCTGCTGA
ACGCCAAGCTGATTACCCAGAGAAAGTTCGACAATCTGACCAAGGCCGAGAGAGGCGGCCTGAGCGAACT
GGATAAGGCCGGCTTCATCAAGAGACAGCTGGTGGAAACCCGGCAGATCACAAAGCACGTGGCACAGATC
CTGGACTCCCGGATGAACACTAAGTACGACGAGAATGACAAGCTGATCCGGGAAGTGAAAGTGATCACCC
TGAAGTCCAAGCTGGTGTCCGATTTCCGGAAGGATTTCCAGTTTTACAAAGTGCGCGAGATCAACAACTA
CCACCACGCCCACGACGCCTACCTGAACGCCGTCGTGGGAACCGCCCTGATCAAAAAGTACCCTCACCTG
GAAAGCGAGTTCGTGTACGGCGACTACAAGGTGTACGACGTGCGGAAGATGATCGCCAAGAGCGAGCAGG
AAATCGGCAAGGCTACCGCCAAGTACTTCTTCTACAGCAACATCATGAACTTTTTCAAGACCGAGATTAC
CCTGGCCAACGGCGAGATCCGGAAGCGGCCTCTGATCGAGACAAACGGCGAAACCGGGGAGATCGTGTGG
GATAAGGGCCGGGATTTTGCCACCGTGCGGAAAGTGCTGAGCATGCCCCAAGTGAATATCGTGAAAAAGA
CCGAGGTGCAGACAGGCGGCTTCAGCAAAGAGTCTATCCTGCCCAAGAGGAACAGCGATAAGCTGATCGC
CAGAAAGAAGGACTGGGACCCTAAGAAGTACGGCGGCTTCGACAGCCCCACCGTGGCCTATTCTGTGCTG
GTGGTGGCCAAAGTGGAAAAGGGCAAGTCCAAGAAACTGAAGAGTGTGAAAGAGCTGCTGGGGATCACCA
TCATGGAAAGAAGCAGCTTCGAGAAGAATCCCATCGACTTTCTGGAAGCCAAGGGCTACAAAGAAGTGAA
AAAGGACCTGATCATCAAGCTGCCTAAGTACTCCCTGTTCGAGCTGGAAAACGGCCGGAAGAGAATGCTG
GCCTCTGCCGGCGAACTGCAGAAGGGAAACGAACTGGCCCTGCCCTCCAAATATGTGAACTTCCTGTACC
TGGCCAGCCACTATGAGAAGCTGAAGGGCTCCCCCGAGGATAATGAGCAGAAACAGCTGTTTGTGGAACA
GCACAAGCACTACCTGGACGAGATCATCGAGCAGATCAGCGAGTTCTCCAAGAGAGTGATCCTGGCCGAC
GCTAATCTGGACAAAGTGCTGTCCGCCTACAACAAGCACCGGGATAAGCCCATCAGAGAGCAGGCCGAGA
ATATCATCCACCTGTTTACCCTGACCAATCTGGGAGCCCCTGCCGCCTTCAAGTACTTTGACACCACCAT
CGACCGGAAGAGGTACACCAGCACCAAAGAGGTGCTGGACGCCACCCTGATCCACCAGAGCATCACCGGC
CTGTACGAGACACGGATCGACCTGTCTCAGCTGGGAGGCGACAAGCGTCCTGCTGCTACTAAGAAAGCTG
GTCAAGCTAAGAAAAAGAAAGCTAGCGGCAGCGGCGCCACCAACTTCAGCCTGCTGAAGCAGGCCGGCGA
CGTGGAGGAGAACCCCGGCCCCATGGCCAAGTTGACCAGTGCCGTTCCGGTGCTCACCGCGCGCGACGTC
GCCGGAGCGGTCGAGTTCTGGACCGACCGGCTCGGGTTCTCCCGGGACTTCGTGGAGGACGACTTCGCCG
GTGTGGTCCGGGACGACGTGACCCTGTTCATCAGCGCGGTCCAGGACCAGGTGGTGCCGGACAACACCCT
GGCCTGGGTGTGGGTGCGCGGCCTGGACGAGCTGTACGCCGAGTGGTCGGAGGTCGTGTCCACGAACTTC
CGGGACGCCTCCGGGCCGGCCATGACCGAGATCGGCGAGCAGCCGTGGGGGCGGGAGTTCGCCCTGCGCG
ACCCGGCCGGCAACTGCGTGCACTTCGTGGCCGAGGAGCAGGACTGATAGGGATAACAGGGTAATCGATA
TCAAGCTTATCGATAATCAACCCGATCTACACGGAACCGCAACGGTATTCTTCACTCGCTTGCAGACAAT
CTCTTGCAACCGACATCTTGCAAAAACCACCTTGCAG
Features (pLannotate 1.2.2; 33 found; start..end, strand, type, name):
     24..612     +  misc_feature   WPRE: woodchuck hepatitis virus posttranscriptional regulatory element
    549..1130    +  CDS            nef (fragment): NEF_HV1H2 - Experimental evidence at protein level: Swiss-Prot protein existence level 1. Extracellular Nef protein targets CD4(+) T-lymphocytes for apoptosis by interacting with CXCR4 surface receptors. From Human immunodeficiency virus type 1 group M subtype B (isolate HXB2) (HIV-1).
   1137..1317    +  LTR            5' LTR (truncated): truncated 5' long terminal repeat (LTR) from HIV-1
   1349..1573    +  polyA_signal   bGH poly(A) signal: bovine growth hormone polyadenylation signal
   1577..1598    +  promoter       SV40 promoter (fragment): SV40 enhancer and early promoter
   1619..2047    +  rep_origin     f1 ori (sequence partly withheld): f1 bacteriophage origin of replication; arrow indicates direction of (+) strand synthesis
   2061..2390    +  promoter       SV40 promoter: SV40 enhancer and early promoter
   2438..2485    +  promoter       EM7 promoter: synthetic bacterial promoter&nbsp
   2504..2878    +  CDS            BleoR: antibiotic-binding protein; Sh ble from Streptoalloteichus hindustanus; confers resistance to bleomycin, phleomycin, and Zeocin™
   2888..3013    +  CDS            ble (fragment): BLE_KLEPN - Experimental evidence at protein level: Swiss-Prot protein existence level 1. Binding protein with a strong affinity to the bleomycin family of antibiotics. Binds to CL990; an antimitotic-antibiotic compound. From Klebsiella pneumoniae.
   3008..3129    +  polyA_signal   SV40 poly(A) signal: SV40 polyadenylation signal
   3200..3222    -  protein_bind   lac operator (fragment): The lac repressor binds to the lac operator to inhibit transcription in E. coli. This inhibition can be relieved by adding lactose or isopropyl-β-D-thiogalactopyranoside (IPTG). lac repressor encoded by lacI
   3226..3256    -  promoter       lac promoter: promoter for the E. coli lac operon
   3271..3292    -  protein_bind   CAP binding site: CAP binding activates transcription in the presence of cAMP. E. coli catabolite activator protein
   3305..3397    -  CDS            lacI (fragment): lac repressor; lacI; The lac repressor binds to the lac operator to inhibit transcription in E. coli. This inhibition can be relieved by adding lactose or isopropyl-β-D-thiogalactopyranoside (IPTG).
   3580..4168    -  rep_origin     ori: high-copy-number ColE1/pMB1/pBR322/pUC origin of replication
   4339..5199    -  CDS            AmpR: β-lactamase; bla; confers resistance to ampicillin, carbenicillin, and related antibiotics
   5200..5304    -  promoter       AmpR promoter: bla
   5363..5415    -  misc_feature   bom (fragment): basis of mobility region from pBR322
   5570..5949    +  enhancer       CMV enhancer: human cytomegalovirus immediate early enhancer
   5950..6149    +  promoter       CMV promoter: human cytomegalovirus (CMV) immediate early promoter
   6167..6347    +  LTR            5' LTR (truncated): truncated 5' long terminal repeat (LTR) from HIV-1
   6394..6519    +  misc_feature   HIV-1 Ψ: packaging signal of human immunodeficiency virus type 1
   6503..6866    +  CDS            HIV-1 gag (fragment): gag protein from human immunodeficiency virus 1; gag
   7012..7245    +  misc_feature   RRE: The Rev response element (RRE) of HIV-1 allows for Rev-dependent mRNA export from the nucleus to the cytoplasm.
   7622..7722    +  CDS            Rev (fragment): human immunodeficiency virus 1 (HIV-1) Rev protein; rev; enhances nuclear export of unspliced and incompletely spliced viral mRNAs
   7772..7889    +  misc_feature   cPPT/CTS: central polypurine tract and central termination sequence of HIV-1
   7959..8170    +  promoter       EF-1α core promoter: core promoter for human elongation factor EF-1α
   8320..9921    +  CDS            Cas9(N): N-terminal portion of Streptococcus pyogenes Cas9 (Zetsche et al., 2015)
   9922..12420   +  CDS            Cas9(C): C-terminal portion of Streptococcus pyogenes Cas9 (Zetsche et al., 2015)
  12541..12915   +  CDS            BleoR: antibiotic-binding protein; Sh ble from Streptoalloteichus hindustanus; confers resistance to bleomycin, phleomycin, and Zeocin™
  12933..12953   +  misc_feature   MCS (fragment): pBluescript multiple cloning site
  13045..24      +  misc_feature   MCS (fragment) (across the origin): pBluescript multiple cloning site
