[The description below was written by a language model from this plasmid's Addgene catalogue record and pLannotate feature annotations shown in this document.]
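Description:
pAWp63-clone32 (Opti-SpCas9) is a 13 kb lentiviral transfer plasmid built on the pFUGW backbone for expressing an engineered Streptococcus pyogenes Cas9 variant in mammalian cells. It is propagated in E. coli through a high-copy ColE1/pUC-type origin with ampicillin resistance (AmpR), and it also carries an f1 origin. The viral portion has a third-generation-style layout. A CMV enhancer/promoter drives a truncated HIV-1 5' LTR, followed by the Ψ packaging signal with a partial gag fragment, the Rev response element for Rev-dependent nuclear export of the genomic RNA, and the cPPT/CTS. Downstream of the payload lie a WPRE, which boosts transcript stability and expression, and a truncated 3' LTR followed by a bGH polyadenylation signal.

The payload is driven by the EFS (EF-1α core) promoter. It encodes Flag-tagged Opti-SpCas9, a synthetic SpCas9 carrying the R661A and K1003H substitutions. The automated annotation splits this reading frame into adjoining N- and C-terminal Cas9 segments, but they are contiguous, and it does not annotate the Flag tag separately. A BleoR (Sh ble) coding sequence sits shortly after Cas9 and before the WPRE, so it lies within the packaged region and fits the listed Zeocin selection of transduced cells; the record does not annotate the element linking it to Cas9. A second BleoR cassette, under SV40 and EM7 promoters with an SV40 poly(A) signal, lies in the backbone outside the LTRs. No guide RNA cassette is annotated, so guides must presumably be supplied from a separate construct. The Cas9 sequence was derived from earlier deposited Cas9 plasmids, and the variant came from a combinatorial mutagenesis study aimed at optimizing SpCas9 genome-editing activity.
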