Addgene plasmid #131736: pAWp63-clone32 (Opti-SpCas9)
Purpose: Expresses Opti-SpCas9 in mammalian cells
Depositing lab: Alan Siu Lun Wong. Depositing organization: University of Hong Kong. Publication: Combinatorial mutagenesis en masse optimizes the genome editing activities of SpCas9. Choi GCG, Zhou P, Yuen CTL, Chan BKC, Xu F, Bao S, Chu HY, Thean D, Tan K, Wong KH, Zheng Z, Wong ASL. Nat Methods. 2019 Aug;16(8):722-730. doi: 10.1038/s41592-019-0473-0. Epub 2019 Jul 15. PubMed 31308554.
Backbone
  Vector backbone: pFUGW
  Total vector size (bp): 13045
  Vector type: Lentiviral
  Selectable markers: Zeocin
Growth in bacteria
  Bacterial resistance: Ampicillin, 100 μg/mL
  Growth temperature: 37°C
  Growth strain: NEB Stable
  Copy number: Unknown
Gene/Insert
  Gene/Insert name: Opti-SpCas9
  Species: Synthetic
  Insert size (bp): 4716
  Mutation: R661A+K1003H
  Promoter: EFS
  Tag / fusion protein: Flag
  Cloning method: Restriction Enzyme; 5′ cloning site - (unknown if destroyed); 3′ cloning site - (unknown if destroyed)
  Sequencing primers: 5′ GGCTCCGATCAGGTTCTTCTTGATGC; 3′ CATAGCGTAAAAGGAGCAACA
Resource information
  A portion of this plasmid was derived from a plasmid made by: The gene sequence was originally cloned by Dr. Feng Zhang’s group at MIT, which have been deposited the plasmid to Addgene (#49535 and #71814), and were used as the backbone to generate mutations and derive the plasmids deposited by us.
Terms and licenses: Academic/Nonprofit Terms; Industry Terms: Not Available to Industry
How to cite: pAWp63-clone32 (Opti-SpCas9) was a gift from Alan Siu Lun Wong (Addgene plasmid # 131736 ; http://n2t.net/addgene:131736 ; RRID:Addgene_131736)
